>Addgene plasmid #169345 | pVMG0173_Cq-Actin5c-Cas9 | addgene full sequence | sequence record 333381 | Addgene NGS Result
[105 nt withheld, positions 1-105]
C
[91 nt withheld, positions 107-197]
A
[49 nt withheld, positions 199-247]
CCTTTGACGTTGGAGTCCACGTTCTTT
[37 nt withheld, positions 275-311]
ACCCTATCTCGGTCTATTCTTTTGATTTATAAGGGATTTTGCCGATTTCGGCCTATTGGTTAAAAAATGA
GCTGATTTAACAAAAATTTAACGCGAATTTTAACAAAATTCAGGGCGCAAGGGCTGCTAAAGGAAGCGGA
ACACGTAGAAAGCCAGTCCGCAGAAACGGTGCTGACCCCGGATGAATGTCAGCTACTGGGCTATCTGGAC
AAGGGAAAACGCAAGCGCAAAGAGAAAGCAGGTAGCTTGCAGTGGGCTTACATGGCGATAGCTAGACTGG
GCGGTTTTATGGACAGCAAGCGAACCGGAATTGCCAGCTGGGGCGCCCTCTGGTAAGGTTGGGAAGCCCT
GCAAAGTAAACTGGATGGCTTTCTTGCCGCCAAGGATCTGATGGCGCAGGGGATCAAGATCTGATCAAGA
GACAGGATGAGGATCGTTTCGCATGATTGAACAAGATGGATTGCACGCAGGTTCTCCGGCCGCTTGGGTG
GAGAGGCTATTCGGCTATGACTGGGCACAACAGACAATCGGCTGCTCTGATGCCGCCGTGTTCCGGCTGT
CAGCGCAGGGGCGCCCGGTTCTTTTTGTCAAGACCGACCTGTCCGGTGCCCTGAATGAACTGCAGGACGA
GGCAGCGCGGCTATCGTGGCTGGCCACGACGGGCGTTCCTTGCGCAGCTGTGCTCGACGTTGTCACTGAA
GCGGGAAGGGACTGGCTGCTATTGGGCGAAGTGCCGGGGCAGGATCTCCTGTCATCCCACCTTGCTCCTG
CCGAGAAAGTATCCATCATGGCTGATGCAATGCGGCGGCTGCATACGCTTGATCCGGCTACCTGCCCATT
CGACCACCAAGCGAAACATCGCATCGAGCGAGCACGTACTCGGATGGAAGCCGGTCTTGTCGATCAGGAT
GATCTGGACGAAGAGCATCAGGGGCTCGCGCCAGCCGAACTGTTCGCCAGGCTCAAGGCGCGCATGCCCG
ACGGCGAGGATCTCGTCGTGACCCATGGCGATGCCTGCTTGCCGAATATCATGGTGGAAAATGGCCGCTT
TTCTGGATTCATCGACTGTGGCCGGCTGGGTGTGGCGGACCGCTATCAGGACATAGCGTTGGCTACCCGT
GATATTGCTGAAGAGCTTGGCGGCGAATGGGCTGACCGCTTCCTCGTGCTTTACGGTATCGCCGCTCCCG
ATTCGCAGCGCATCGCCTTCTATCGCCTTCTTGACGAGTTCTTCTGAATTGAAAAAGGAAGAGTATGAGT
ATTCAACATTTCCGTGTCGCCCTTATTCCCTTTTTTGCGGCATTTTGCCTTCCTGTTTTTGCTCACCCAG
AAACGCTGGTGAAAGTAAAAGATGCTGAAGATCAGTTGGGTGCACGAGTGGGTTACATCGAACTGGATCT
CAACAGCGGTAAGATCCTTGAGAGTTTTCGCCCCGAAGAACGTTTTCCAATGATGAGCACTTTTAAAGTT
CTGCTATGTGGCGCGGTATTATCCCGTATTGACGCCGGGCAAGAGCAACTCGGTCGCCGCATACACTATT
CTCAGAATGACTTGGTTGAGTACTCACCAGTCACAGAAAAGCATCTTACGGATGGCATGACAGTAAGAGA
ATTATGCAGTGCTGCCATAACCATGAGTGATAACACTGCGGCCAACTTACTTCTGACAACGATCGGAGGA
CCGAAGGAGCTAACCGCTTTTTTGCACAACATGGGGGATCATGTAACTCGCCTTGATCGTTGGGAACCGG
AGCTGAATGAAGCCATACCAAACGACGAGCGTGACACCACGATGCCTGTAGCAATGGCAACAACGTTGCG
CAAACTATTAACTGGCGAACTACTTACTCTAGCTTCCCGGCAACAATTAATAGACTGGATGGAGGCGGAT
AAAGTTGCAGGACCACTTCTGCGCTCGGCCCTTCCGGCTGGCTGGTTTATTGCTGATAAATCTGGAGCCG
GTGAGCGTGGGTCTCGCGGTATCATTGCAGCACTGGGGCCAGATGGTAAGCCCTCCCGTATCGTAGTTAT
CTACACGACGGGGAGTCAGGCAACTATGGATGAACGAAATAGACAGATCGCTGAGATAGGTGCCTCACTG
ATTAAGCATTGGTAACTGTCAGACCAAGTTTACTCATATATACTTTAGATTGATTTAAAACTTCATTTTT
AATTTAAAAGGATCTAGGTGAAGATCCTTTTTGATAATCTCATGACCAAAATCCCTTAACGTGAGTTTTC
GTTCCACTGAGCGTCAGACCCCGTAGAAAAGATCAAAGGATCTTCTTGAGATCCTTTTTTTCTGCGCGTA
ATCTGCTGCTTGCAAACAAAAAAACCACCGCTACCAGCGGTGGTTTGTTTGCCGGATCAAGAGCTACCAA
CTCTTTTTCCGAAGGTAACTGGCTTCAGCAGAGCGCAGATACCAAATACTGTTCTTCTAGTGTAGCCGTA
GTTAGGCCACCACTTCAAGAACTCTGTAGCACCGCCTACATACCTCGCTCTGCTAATCCTGTTACCAGTG
GCTGCTGCCAGTGGCGATAAGTCGTGTCTTACCGGGTTGGACTCAAGACGATAGTTACCGGATAAGGCGC
AGCGGTCGGGCTGAACGGGGGGTTCGTGCACACAGCCCAGCTTGGAGCGAACGACCTACACCGAACTGAG
ATACCTACAGCGTGAGCTATGAGAAAGCGCCACGCTTCCCGAAGGGAGAAAGGCGGACAGGTATCCGGTA
AGCGGCAGGGTCGGAACAGGAGAGCGCACGAGGGAGCTTCCAGGGGGAAACGCCTGGTATCTTTATAGTC
CTGTCGGGTTTCGCCACCTCTGACTTGAGCGTCGATTTTTGTGATGCTCGTCAGGGGGGCGGAGCCTATG
GAAAAACGCCAGCAACGCGGCCTTTTTACGGTTCCTGGCCTTTTGCTGGCCTTTTGCTCACATGTTCTTT
CCTGCGTTATCCCCTGATTCTGTGGATAACCGTATTACCGCCTTTGAGTGAGCTGATACCGCTCGCCGCA
GCCGAACGACCGAGCGCAGCGAGTCAGTGAGCGAGGAAGCGGAAGAGCGCCCAATACGCAAACCGCCTCT
CCCCGCGCGTTGGCCGATTCATTAATGCAGCTGGCACGACAGGTTTCCCGACTGGAAAGCGGGCAGTGAG
CGCAACGCAATTAATGTGAGTTAGCTCACTCATTAGGCACCCCAGGCTTTACACTTTATGCTTCCGGCTC
GTATGTTGTGTGGAATTGTGAGCGGATAACAATTTCACACAGGAAACAGCTATGACCATGATTACGCCAA
GCTTGGTACCGAGCTCGGATCCACTAGTAACGGCCGCCAGTGTGCTGGAATTCGCCCTTCTATTTGATGA
ACGACGCACTCTCGGAATAAATTAATTGCTAATAAATATTTTGACAAGCCTAAACACAAAACGATACAAA
ACGGTCATTCGATTTGGGCAGTTGGTTTTTTTCGCTTCTAGCTTCTTTTTTAAACTTTTTTTTCGTGATT
TTCTTATTTTTTCTGACTTCGCGCTCCTACAAAATTACAAAAAAGAAAAATGAAAGTATCGCTAACTTGA
GTAACTGTCTGTCTTTTTTTTTTTTGGTTCTCTCACTCGCGCTCGCTCGCACACTCGAAGTTTAACGCGC
TCGCTCGCTATCTCAACATGGAATAATATGATAATTGCGTATGTGTGTGTGTTTTTGTGTGGGTGACTAA
ATAATTCACAAAATCAAATCATTAAATAAACGTGTGGTACTTCGATATTATAAGTAATAATACAGGAATT
GTCTTTTTATTTTTAAGTTGTTCTCAAATGTGTGTGTTGTTTGTGTGTATGTGTTTTTTGAGTCATTCAA
CACTTCGGATGTTCTTGCTGGGAATGATTTTTGAGATGATGTTGCGCTGTTGTTGTTGCTGTTGATTTTT
CCTCGCTTTGATGGAAAGTATCTGGTTTTTTGTTTGTTTTTTTAATTATAAAGGAGAAGGACGACGATCA
CGCGGCCGCGATCGGGGTCCTGTGCAGGGGATGGTGTTGTTGCGGCGTGAAGGCGCTTATTACACCTTGC
GCTTCTTCTTCGGCGAACCATCACCACCCAGCTGCGACAGATCGATGCGCGTCTCGTACAGACCCGTGAT
CGACTGGTGGATCAGCGTGGCATCCAGCACCTCCTTCGTCGACGTGTAGCGCTTGCGATCGATCGTCGTA
TCGAAGTACTTGAAGGCGGCCGGGGCACCCAGGTTCGTCAGCGTGAACAGGTGGATGATGTTCTCGGCCT
GCTCGCGGATCGGCTTATCGCGGTGCTTGTTGTAGGCCGACAGCACCTTATCCAGGTTGGCATCGGCCAG
GATCACGCGCTTCGAGAACTCCGAGATCTGCTCGATGATCTCATCCAGGTAGTGCTTGTGCTGCTCCACG
AACAGCTGCTTCTGCTCGTTATCCTCCGGCGAACCCTTCAGCTTCTCGTAGTGCGAGGCCAGGTACAGGA
AGTTCACGTACTTCGACGGCAGGGCCAGCTCGTTACCCTTCTGCAGCTCACCGGCCGAGGCCAGCATGCG
CTTGCGACCGTTCTCCAGCTCGAACAGCGAGTACTTCGGCAGCTTGATGATCAGATCCTTCTTCACCTCC
TTGTAACCCTTGGCCTCCAGGAAATCGATCGGGTTCTTCTCGAACGACGAGCGCTCCATGATCGTGATAC
CCAGCAGCTCCTTCACCGACTTCAGCTTCTTCGACTTACCCTTCTCCACCTTGGCCACCACCAGCACCGA
GTAGGCCACCGTCGGCGAATCGAAACCACCGTACTTCTTCGGATCCCAATCCTTCTTGCGGGCGATCAGC
TTATCCGAGTTGCGCTTCGGCAGGATCGACTCCTTCGAGAAACCACCCGTCTGCACCTCCGTCTTCTTCA
CGATGTTCACCTGCGGCATCGACAGCACCTTGCGCACCGTGGCGAAATCGCGACCCTTATCCCACACGAT
CTCACCCGTCTCACCGTTCGTCTCGATCAGCGGGCGCTTGCGGATCTCACCGTTGGCCAGCGTGATCTCC
GTCTTGAAGAAGTTCATGATGTTCGAGTAGAAGAAGTACTTGGCCGTGGCCTTACCGATCTCCTGCTCCG
ACTTGGCGATCATCTTGCGCACATCGTACACCTTGTAATCACCGTACACGAACTCCGACTCCAGCTTCGG
GTACTTCTTGATCAGGGCCGTACCCACCACGGCGTTCAGGTAGGCATCGTGGGCGTGGTGGTAGTTGTTG
ATCTCGCGCACCTTGTAGAACTGGAAATCCTTGCGGAAATCCGACACCAGCTTCGACTTCAGCGTGATCA
CCTTCACCTCGCGGATCAGCTTATCGTTCTCATCGTACTTCGTGTTCATGCGCGAATCCAGGATCTGGGC
CACGTGCTTCGTGATCTGGCGCGTCTCCACCAGCTGGCGCTTGATGAAACCGGCCTTATCCAGCTCCGAC
AGACCACCGCGCTCGGCCTTCGTCAGGTTATCGAACTTGCGCTGCGTGATCAGCTTGGCGTTCAGCAGCT
GGCGCCAGTAGTTCTTCATCTTCTTCACCACCTCCTCCGACGGCACGTTATCCGACTTACCGCGGTTCTT
ATCCGAGCGCGTCAGCACCTTGTTATCGATCGAATCATCCTTCAGGAACGACTGCGGCACGATGTGATCC
ACATCGTAATCCGACAGGCGGTTGATATCCAGCTCCTGATCCACGTACATATCGCGACCGTTCTGCAGGT
AGTACAGGTACAGCTTCTCGTTCTGCAGCTGCGTGTTCTCCACCGGGTGCTCCTTCAGGATCTGCGAACC
CAGCTCCTTGATACCCTCCTCGATGCGCTTCATGCGCTCGCGCGAGTTCTTCTGACCCTTCTGCGTCGTC
TGGTTCTCGCGGGCCATCTCGATCACGATGTTCTCCGGCTTGTGGCGACCCATCACCTTCACCAGCTCAT
CCACCACCTTCACCGTCTGCAGGATACCCTTCTTGATGGCCGGCGAACCGGCCAGGTTGGCGATGTGCTC
GTGCAGCGAATCACCCTGACCCGACACCTGGGCCTTCTGGATATCCTCCTTGAACGTCAGCGAATCATCG
TGGATCAGCTGCATGAAGTTGCGGTTGGCGAAACCATCCGACTTCAGGAAATCCAGGATCGTCTTACCCG
ACTGCTTATCGCGGATACCGTTGATCAGCTTGCGCGACAGGCGACCCCAACCCGTGTAGCGGCGGCGCTT
CAGCTGCTTCATCACCTTATCATCGAACAGGTGGGCGTACGTCTTCAGGCGCTCCTCGATCATCTCGCGA
TCCTCGAACAGCGTCAGCGTCAGCACGATATCCTCCAGGATATCCTCGTTCTCCTCGTTATCCAGGAAAT
CCTTATCCTTGATGATCTTCAGCAGATCGTGGTACGTACCCAGCGAGGCGTTGAAGCGATCCTCCACACC
CGAGATCTCCACCGAATCGAAGCACTCGATCTTCTTGAAGTAATCCTCCTTCAGCTGCTTCACCGTCACC
TTGCGGTTCGTCTTGAACAGCAGATCCACGATGGCCTTCTTCTGCTCACCCGACAGGAAGGCCGGCTTGC
GCATACCCTCCGTCACGTACTTCACCTTCGTCAGCTCGTTGTACACCGTGAAGTACTCGTACAGCAGCGA
GTGCTTCGGCAGCACCTTCTCGTTCGGCAGGTTCTTATCGAAGTTCGTCATGCGCTCGATGAACGACTGG
GCCGAGGCACCCTTATCCACCACCTCCTCGAAGTTCCACGGCGTGATCGTCTCCTCCGACTTGCGCGTCA
TCCAGGCGAAGCGCGAGTTACCGCGGGCCAGCGGACCCACGTAGTACGGGATGCGGAACGTCAGGATCTT
CTCGATCTTCTCGCGGTTATCCTTCAGGAACGGGTAGAAATCCTCCTGGCGGCGCAGGATGGCGTGCAGC
TCACCCAGGTGGATCTGGTGCGGGATCGAACCGTTATCGAACGTGCGCTGCTTGCGCAGCAGATCCTCGC
GGTTCAGCTTCACCAGCAGCTCCTCCGTACCATCCATCTTCTCCAGGATCGGCTTGATGAACTTGTAGAA
CTCCTCCTGCGAGGCACCACCATCGATGTAACCGGCGTAACCGTTCTTCGACTGATCGAAGAAGATCTCC
TTGTACTTCTCCGGCAGCTGCTGGCGCACCAGGGCCTTCAGCAGCGTCAGATCCTGGTGGTGCTCATCGT
AGCGCTTGATCATCGAGGCCGACAGCGGGGCCTTCGTGATCTCCGTGTTCACGCGCAGGATATCCGACAG
CAGGATGGCATCCGACAGGTTCTTGGCGGCCAGGAACAGATCGGCGTACTGATCACCGATCTGGGCCAGC
AGGTTATCCAGATCATCATCGTACGTATCCTTCGACAGCTGCAGCTTGGCATCCTCGGCCAGATCGAAGT
TCGACTTGAAGTTCGGCGTCAGACCCAGCGACAGGGCGATCAGGTTACCGAACAGACCGTTCTTCTTCTC
ACCCGGCAGCTGGGCGATCAGGTTCTCCAGGCGGCGCGACTTCGACAGGCGGGCCGACAGGATGGCCTTG
GCATCCACACCCGAGGCGTTGATCGGGTTCTCCTCGAACAGCTGGTTGTACGTCTGCACCAGCTGGATGA
ACAGCTTATCCACATCCGAGTTATCCGGGTTCAGATCACCCTCGATCAGGAAGTGACCGCGGAACTTGAT
CATGTGGGCCAGGGCCAGGTAGATCAGGCGCAGATCGGCCTTATCCGTCGAATCCACCAGCTTCTTGCGC
AGGTGGTAGATCGTCGGGTACTTCTCGTGGTAGGCCACCTCATCCACGATGTTACCGAAGATCGGGTGGC
GCTCGTGCTTCTTATCCTCCTCCACCAGGAACGACTCCTCCAGGCGGTGGAAGAACGAATCATCCACCTT
GGCCATCTCGTTCGAGAAGATCTCCTGCAGGTAGCAGATGCGGTTCTTGCGGCGCGTGTAGCGGCGGCGG
GCCGTGCGCTTCAGGCGCGTGGCCTCGGCCGTCTCACCCGAATCGAACAGCAGGGCACCGATCAGGTTCT
TCTTGATCGAGTGGCGATCCGTGTTACCCAGCACCTTGAACTTCTTCGACGGCACCTTGTACTCATCCGT
GATCACGGCCCAACCCACCGAGTTCGTACCGATATCCAGACCGATCGAGTACTTCTTATCCATGTTGATA
TCTGCGCGCAAGAAGGGGAGAAGATTCAGATTAGATTGCCAGATTCAACGGTACAAAGCTTCGCGAGAGA
GAGAGATTGCAACAACCGTTGGGATTAACTGTTATCTACACGCGCGCCACGGACAAGATAATGCGAGGCC
ACGTCAGCGGAAAGTACCACATGACCAACCCAACGCAGTTAATTAAATTACGATCGAATTACTTGCGTTG
AAATCTCTCCACAAACTCGGTATCGTGCGCTCTCTCCGTCTCTCAGTTGGTTCGTGTCTTGCGCGCTTTC
TCCCTTCCTCCGTCTGCGGGGTTCTGCAGGTAGCGAGGACCACGCAGACAACGCCCACGCAGAAAAAGGG
ACCGTCTTCCCGGGAAGGGAGAGGGGAGAAAGAGGGCAAGACAAGCGAGCTGAAAATTGTTCGACTGTGC
AGGCAGGGAACCTGTTTCTACGGCGGGGGTCCGTTTCTTGAGTGTTTCTTGACGCGGGTAGACGACTTTG
CGGGGGATTTGGAACCGGGTAGAGTCGGCAACGGCGGGGGTGTGTTAATTGATTTTGAGGAAAGAGACTT
GAGTGAGCAATTAGCGGCAGACGGTGACGCTGGGAGGTAAAAATTTGACGATTTAGGCTGATTTGCACGA
AAATGAGGTGATGAAATCGGCTTTGAAAAATCATCAAATGGATAAATTTTAATGTTTTTCCTAAAACATT
GCAGAAATACATTGATTGAAACGTTGTTCTACGTCAATTATTGAACATTTACAGTCAATTTGATGATTCC
TGCTTGACAACAAATGTTAATGAAAGATTAAGTTTAAACTTGAAACATTAAAATATTCTTAAATTGTCAA
GCGTAGTCCCACGTCAATCAAATAAATAATTAATTCCCTATACAACATGTCAAATTTGAAGCAAGTTTGA
CAAGTTTTTTTCAAAATCCGGGAAATTTTTATTTAATTAAAAAAAAAAACAAAATTAAATCTACAAATTT
CAAAAAGTTGATAAAATTAAGCAAAATTTTACCCCACTTTCCCCTTTAAAAAATCTCACCAAAACCCAAG
CCGCTTGACTCAACTGTCAAGAGAGGGGTGCAACAACTTTTTTTCATCTCCGTTTTATTCCAAATTTCCC
AGAAGAGCGATCAAGAACCTAGGCTCTTCTTCTTTTCTCTTCCCCTCACACATTCACAGCAGCATAATTG
GATACAAACGCCGCTTGCTGTGTGAGATGACGTGGGGTGGGCTGCACTTTGGTGCGCGCCCTCCTCTGCA
GTTGAATCTTCCTTTTCGCTCTTTGGCTGTGTGAGTGAGAAAAGGATCACACTTTTTCTCCTTCTTTTTT
TTCAAGTTGGGAGAAGTCAACCTTTTTGGGCTTGTCTAGCCACTTAAAATATGTCAAAATTTAAAATTTT
TAAAATTTAAATTTCCAACAATCTTCAAAAATGTTGAAGTTTAAAAAGGATTTGCCAGAATCGCAATAAA
AATCGATTCGAGCCGGCATTTTGGCACGTCCCCACGCACACACTCTCACACTGCAGACCTCCGGCCGGAA
CAAAATGCCGGCCAACGCCCCACACACCGGCCACAACCCCTCTTACCCTTTTCTTACAAAAGTGAGAAAA
ATGACCGTTACACAGGTTCTACTTCAACTTCAAAAAAACTACACGAAATTTTCCAGAAAATTTAAAAAAA
CGCACCGTTTGAAAATTCTTTTGACAGCAGCTAACAAAAGAAAGGGAACCACCACACTTGGATTGCTTTG
ATTTGAGTGACTTTAGAATAATTTGCACCGGCACACACACGCGACCGCACCAGCCGAACGACAACGAGCG
AATGAGAGGTGGGCTTGGGCTTCGGGCTCGGATGGTGGCTCTCCTTCGCTAACGGCTCTTTTCGCCCTCT
CTCATTCTCGCGAGAGCGCGCAACTTTCGAAAAGTTCTCACCCGAGCCGAATCTGACGCGAGAGAAAACG
ATTACGAACTTTTCAAAAGCTTCCACCGGATCTTTCTGGAAGGCACTTCGCGGCCTGGAGAATGAGAGAG
CGGGAGCGAGCTAACCCGCTCGCGCTCTCACCCTTTTACGGAGCGTCGACCAATCGCGTGAACATGACCA
TATAAGGCAATGTTTGAAAAATGCTCAATTTCCAGCGGTCCAAGAAGGCCGGTTTTCGCACACGTGAACT
TGCCGGTAAAGATGGTGGTGGGAATGGGAGAGGAAGAGAGAGCTTTATAAGGTGTGTGTGTGCGCGAACT
TGAAAAGCTTGCGGGGGTTGCTTGGAGAGGGGAAGGAAAGTCAGCCGACGCGTCATCCGGTGGGGTGGTT
CCACGGTTGAAATTTTGTGATAAATTTGAGTTTAAAATAATAATTTTATAGAAACTTTTCAAAAATTTCT
TAAAATGTTGCCTGTCAAAGGAAACTTAAAAGAGTTAGATTTTTTTACTTGTTCAAACATTTTTTTTTGC
AAATTCAATTGAAAAAAAATTTGGAAGATGTTCAATTGAAAAGCAATCAAAATCAAAATTTTTGAAGTTT
CTTGAACAGATTCTTCAACAAACATACATCCAGCAAAACAAACGTGCTTCGAATGTCAAACATCGCTCGA
CACGTAGGAAATGCAAAAAATCCACCAATTTATGTAACTCAAAAGAGGTGGCTAGACGTGACAATTTCCC
CATCAACCTTCAAGAACTTGCCAAACAAAAGAAAGTTGATAAAATTTGGGCGCGCTGCAGGTAGAAACAC
TTGCAACCAAGATAAAAACTCGTTTTGCAGGTAAAAATAGCAAAATTTCGAGGTTCAAACAGCCCTTGGC
GTAGTTTGAAGTGTGCGGTGCACAAACAGGGCTGGAATTGTTTGTAAACAAATCGTTACATGCACGGTGG
AATGTCAGAGCTGGCTTTCAAGGTGATGACGGCGGTTTGGTGGGCGCATCAAGTAGGCCACGTGTGCTTA
TCAGGTGGAAAGTGGGTTACTTTTCAATGTTGAGTTTGATAGACTTTTTGTTCTTAGTAAAATTTAAGAG
CCAGTTTTGACAATAGCAACTTGCCTATAAATGGCATTTAGGATGAAAATAAGGCTTGAGATTTATTTAT
TTTTGCGTGGGACAAACATTTTGATCAAAATTTGTACGAGCCTAAAAAGATTTTGAAAATTAAATTGATT
ATCGATTTAATGCACTGATGTAGACAAATTTATGTTGATATTTGTCAAAATTGAATCTAAATCTGCAAGA
TTTTGTCTGAAATTTATGTTTGATTTGATATTATTTTTAGTTTAATCATATTTTCGCCACTTTTGTTGAT
GAAATCTTTAAAAACTTCGTGAGAATTCATAAAAATGTCCATCTGATCAACATTTTCCACACAATTTCCA
CCACTTTCCAGCGCACATTAGCCACGTTGACTTAGCCTGCTTCTCGCAGCCAAAAGCGGTACATCTCCGA
GTTGCATTCCAGCGCTGTCTCGCCACCAAACTTTCCCCGCACTGTCTCTCATGATTGACGTGGGACTACA
CCCCACGTCGTTATTGTTGCCACGTGTTTCGAGTGGAACCACCACCCAAAAAAATCCGGACGAGCTGCAT
TCCACCCGGCTTTTGCCGCACCCAAAACCAAATCCTGCGCGCGGTTCGTCGCTTAATCCGGAACCCGTTG
AAGTCACTTTAGAGTTCATTGTTTTTTCAAATGTCTTTTTGGGCACAAATCACTGCATTTTTTTGCGGGG
CACAACTTGGTAAATGTCCTTTGTAGTCCTTTTTTGAGCACTTGTCGAACAATTTTCACTTGCTTTTTTC
CGATGATTTGTTTTTTTCCATAGACGACGAAACTTGTTACTTACATTTGGTTTATTAAATACAAAAAAGC
CTAAATTACAAATAAATTAATTGTGTGCTGTGAGTTTCTGCGCTGGTGTTTCGTAGAAACGTAGGCTGGT
AGCTGGTGCTTTTTCACAGAAAATAAGTTAATAAACAGCTACTACTAGTTTGTTCGATCTGTTCGATCTC
TGTCTCTGGTGTGTTCACAGCACGATTACAAGAACTGTAGTGATACAATTTTTAAACAACACTCAGATTA
TAAATAGTACCCCTCCAATCCGGACGGGTATCCCAACGGTTGCCTCGGTTGATTCGGGGTTCGCTCGCGC
TTATGACCATATATGGTATTGGCAGTCCGCCGGAACCACCACAGACGCGTTTTTTCTCCAGAGAAGAAAC
TCACACACTCTCACAAACAGAGAGCGAACGAACGATTCGGTGGGCGCTCGCAGCTAGCGAACCGGCATAA
GCAGGCGGTGACGACGACGACGGCGAGGAACCAACGGAAGTATCAAGCGCGATAGAGAGGAGAAAAGAAG
CAGCCGAGTAGGCTATGAAGTGCCCAGGGTTGGGCACACACACTCTTCTTCGTTGACCGATGCACCATCT
CTTCATGCATATGCATCGCCAGAGCAGCGTGTGTAGAAAAGCATATCGGCGTGTGGGGTGCGGCGCCACG
CCGCACCCAGCCCTCTTGGATCCCACTTTTGACAGTTTGGGGTTCAATCAAATACTTTTTTCTTCTTAAT
TGTCAGACGCATCTAATGACTTTATGGCACCCTACTTCACTTACTTGTTTCATGTTTTGGCGTTGCCGGT
TTTCCGATCGGAGCAAGTCATGCACAATTTCGAGGAATCGCTTGAACGATGGTGGCGGCGGTTACGAATA
TCCAACAGCAGAGCCAACTTTGATAACAAAGTGATAAGAGGTAATCTTGGGGGTGTCACGTCACCTAGTT
TGAGTTGGTTGTTTTTTTTCTTTGCAGAATTCTTTTGAAATAGATAACAAATGGTCGCGTTAAAGGTGGA
ACCATCGATGGTATTGTGTAAGAGGTCCCCCCCCCCTCGTGTTATCAGTTCGAGTGGTCTTTGTTCTGAA
TTATGTGAAGAATGTCAACGCGGGAATGAAGGTCGTGAAGGGGATTTTTTTGCGCTTGCTGATAAAAAGT
TTGATGACAAATCAATTAAGTGTGGAGTTTTTTTAAGGTCCAATAAACTATTTTTTTACTTAAGGCGGAG
AAAACAAATAAGAAAAATTTGGTTTATTGGACCTTTTAAAAAAAGACTCTGAAAGTGTGTTTGGACTTTT
AAAAATGTTAGTGTTAGTTTTTTGCCAAATGAATTTTTAATCATATTTTTACAGTTTTTAAAAAAATATT
TTATTTTAGAAAAATTAAAAAAGAGTCCTTGAAAAACTTGTCGTTTTTATTAAACTAATTTCACCAGTAA
CTAAACGTACAGACAATCAGTCTGTGCTCAAAGTTTGCCTAAGACATCAAATCGATCAGAAACCCCGTTC
TCAAGATCCCGAGTTTTTGAATATTTAGGTTGCATTTTTGTTTGGAAAGCTGGCTGTTTTGTTTATAAAG
GAAGTACTCACAATGTTTTGAATTATGATAAAATTAGGGTACCTCCAAAAAGTTGTAACAATTTTATTTT
TATGTTTTAAGCATGCACAATTGTATACTTGCGGTCTGTTTAGTCTGTGTGGAACGGACATTTTAAAATG
GTCAAATACAGGTCCAAGACCAAATTTGGGATAAAAATGTCGTTATTAAATCATCCAAAGTGAAATATTA
GCTAGGACTTTGGATAATGAAAACGCTTTTTTCGCTTGTTTTTTTTGTTTGCAAAGTTCTGTGTATGTAT
TAAAATTGTATTATTTTAACTCACAACCTTCTGCTCTGGATGCAGAGGGGATGAAAATTAAAAACTTGCT
GTAAAAATACAAACAAATTAAAAAAGTTCGAGTTTGAAGTCTAATTTAAAACTGTGCCTCTTTTTTACAC
CCTGACCAAAAATCCTGATTTTCTAAGTTTAATATCTCACTTTCCATACGATTTTTTTTGAGTTCAGATT
CTACAACCATAAAAAATGGTTATATGAGTTGAACTGAAAAATTCGTATGAAAAGAAGGGAATAATGATTT
TTGGTAAGGGTGTACAGAGTAACCTGATTTGACAATTTCGGCTAAACACAAAAAAAAAACACTTGAAAAT
GTTTTATGAAGAGTTAAATTGTAGTAATTGTATTTTTTTTTTGATATTTTTTTTTAAGGATCGAGACAAT
ACATATTTTTTTTTATTTTTTTTGTCCTTCTGCTCTGGTTAAGTTCAGAAGGGATGGAAATAAAAAACTT
ACTGCCAAAAGTTTACGAAGAAATTTTAAAATAACATAAAATGTTTGACGTCTAATTTCAATCTGTGCTC
CAAATTTTTTTAGAGTGTATCCTGTTTTGACAATTTTGACTTAAAACAACAAAGTAAAACAAGTTTAATG
GCCTATCTACAATCACTTTGCTTAGAAAATTTCACTTAGCTTAGGAATTTGAATCAATGGAAATGAATCT
GAGTTTCTACAATGGAAAAGTAATCAAATTAGAAACTGACGTTTGGTTTGGAAAATTTCAAAATCTACGG
TAAGTTGACGTTTCCATATCAAAGGTAAACAAACAACTGCATAGCAACGTATATCAGCCCAGCAAGTTTT
CTAAGTTGATTGTGGATGACGAACGTAAGTTGCAGACTTTCCTAAGTAACTACTTTACATAGATGTTCTA
AGCTAAGTGATTGTAGATAGGCCATAAGTCCAATTTTTTGCGTTACGTAATAAAAGAACGCTCCCTTTGT
GGTCAAAAGGGGGCATAGAGTTATCTACGCGCGCATGTATTGCGTGTACGTACACGAAAAAGATTGAGGT
TAAATTTTGTATCGGCCAGCAAAACAAATGGCGTGCTAGTGTGCGTGAGATCGGGCTTAGATAACTCTAT
TGAGCTGATCTGAATAAGCTTTATCGGTGTTGAGATCCAGAAAAAAGATCCGACAGCAATTTGTACTGAT
TTGACGTTTGCTGAGGGTGCCAAAACAATTGCAAAAGACAAATATTGCTGTGAGGATTTGTTGATTCGAA
TTTCGCTACTTCGAATATTGGCTATTTCGAATGCTCTTCAATTCACATTTGAATCAAAAAGCACTCAGTT
GTTAAAATTGAGTTGTCAAACTGATGTTTACATTTTGACTCCTTTGTTTGTCGTACTTTTGACAGTTGTT
ACTCGTTCAGATGAGTGAATCTGCTCTGTATCATTGTTATCTACAAAACTTTTCAAAAAACAAAGAATTA
TTCTAAAATCCCCAAAAAAATCCCCCAATGTTTACACTCCCAAGATAAGCGGACCTTGACATCAAGATAG
CATCTTATCACCCGCTCTCGAGTGAATGTCAAAAAGGCCTCCTCCATTAAGTAAACAAACCGCTGCGGAG
CGGGGGAAAAATATTTACACAAATTACTCTCACAGAGTCCACCGCATCCCAGCCAAGCCGGGGGTAAATT
GGCAAATTGGCCAAGGGCGAATTCTGCAGATATCCATCACACTGGCGGCCGCTCGAGCATGCATCTAGAG
GGCCCAATTCGCCCTATAGTGAGTCGTATTACAATTCACTGGCCGTCGTTTTACAACGTCGTGACTGGGA
AAACCCTGGCGTTACCCAACTTAATCGCCTTGCAGCACATCCCCCTTTCGCCAGCTGGCGTAATAGCGAA
GAGGCCCGCACCGATCGCCCTTCCCAACAGTTGCGCAGCCTGAATGGCGAATGGACGCGCCCTGTAGCGG
CGC
Features (pLannotate 1.2.2; 12 found; start..end, strand, type, name):
    423..722     +  CDS            tnpA (fragment): TN5P_ECOLX - Also known as tnp. Experimental evidence at protein level: Swiss-Prot protein existence level 1. Mediates transposition of transposon Tn5 by a 'cut and paste' mechanism. First, the monomeric transposase binds the 19 bp inverted DNA repeats flanking the transposon. Then, dimerization of the DNA- bound transposase creates a synaptic DNA complex. After nicking of the first DNA strand, excision of the transposon proceeds through a series of intermediates. The transposase then mediates the insertion of the transposon at a new site by strand transfer. The activity of the wild- type tran
    754..1545    +  CDS            neo: KKA2_KLEPN - Also known as kan, nptII. Experimental evidence at protein level: Swiss-Prot protein existence level 1. Resistance to kanamycin, neomycin, paromomycin, ribostamycin, butirosin and gentamicin B. From Klebsiella pneumoniae.
   1566..2426    +  CDS            AmpR: β-lactamase; bla; confers resistance to ampicillin, carbenicillin, and related antibiotics
   2597..3185    +  rep_origin     ori: high-copy-number ColE1/pMB1/pBR322/pUC origin of replication
   3368..3460    +  CDS            lacI (fragment): lac repressor; lacI; The lac repressor binds to the lac operator to inhibit transcription in E. coli. This inhibition can be relieved by adding lactose or isopropyl-β-D-thiogalactopyranoside (IPTG).
   3473..3494    +  protein_bind   CAP binding site: CAP binding activates transcription in the presence of cAMP. E. coli catabolite activator protein
   3509..3539    +  promoter       lac promoter: promoter for the E. coli lac operon
   3543..3565    +  protein_bind   lac operator (fragment): The lac repressor binds to the lac operator to inhibit transcription in E. coli. This inhibition can be relieved by adding lactose or isopropyl-β-D-thiogalactopyranoside (IPTG). lac repressor encoded by lacI
   4391..8494    -  CDS            cas9: CAS9_STRP1 - Also known as csn1 From Streptococcus pyogenes serotype M1.
  15934..15952   -  promoter       T7 promoter: promoter for bacteriophage T7 RNA polymerase
  15955..16112   +  CDS            lacZα (fragment): LacZα fragment of β-galactosidase; lacZ fragment
  16116..410     +  rep_origin     f1 ori (across the origin) (sequence partly withheld): f1 bacteriophage origin of replication; arrow indicates direction of (+) strand synthesis
