[The description below was written by a language model from this plasmid's Addgene catalogue record and pLannotate feature annotations shown in this document.]
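Description:
pVMG0173_Cq-Actin5c-Cas9 is an insect-expression CRISPR plasmid built on the pCR2.1 cloning backbone and designed to supply Cas9 in Culex quinquefasciatus or other mosquitoes. It is a 16.1 kb construct, of which about 12.2 kb is insert assembled by Gibson cloning into the roughly 3.9 kb backbone. Propagation in E. coli relies on a high-copy ColE1/pUC-type origin, and ampicillin is the listed selection via the β-lactamase gene. The backbone also carries a kanamycin/neomycin phosphotransferase gene (with an adjacent remnant of Tn5 transposase sequence), an f1 phage origin, and the usual remains of the lacZα cloning region: CAP binding site, lac promoter and operator, a T7 promoter and lacI and lacZα fragments, which flank the insert.

The payload is the Streptococcus pyogenes Cas9 coding sequence, annotated as a 4.1 kb ORF on the reverse strand. According to the catalogue entry, it is driven by the promoter of the Culex quinquefasciatus gene CPIJ009808, the native Actin5c gene indicated by the plasmid name, which would be expected to give broad, strong expression in mosquito cells or tissues. The automated feature table annotates no feature across roughly 7.4 kb between the start of the Cas9 ORF and the T7 promoter, nor across the ~0.8 kb on its other side. These unannotated regions presumably contain the mosquito-derived regulatory sequences, but their exact composition, along with any nuclear localisation signals, terminator or additional markers, is not stated in the record. The construct belongs to a set of optimized CRISPR tools for Culex genome editing, site-directed transgenesis and work towards gene drive development, in which it serves as the Cas9 source.
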