Addgene plasmid #169345: pVMG0173_Cq-Actin5c-Cas9
Purpose: Expression of Cas9 in Culex quinquefasciatus or other mosquitoes
Depositing lab: Valentino Gantz. Depositing organization: University of California, San Diego (UCSD). Publication: Optimized CRISPR tools and site-directed transgenesis towards gene drive development in Culex quinquefasciatus mosquitoes. Feng X, Lopez Del Amo V, Mameli E, Lee M, Bishop AL, Perrimon N, Gantz VM. Nat Commun. 2021 May 20;12(1):2960. doi: 10.1038/s41467-021-23239-0. PubMed 34017003.
Backbone
  Vector backbone: pCR2.1
  Backbone manufacturer: Thermofisher
  Backbone size w/o insert (bp): 3931
  Total vector size (bp): 16134
  Vector type: Insect Expression, CRISPR
Growth in bacteria
  Bacterial resistance: Ampicillin, 100 μg/mL
  Growth temperature: 37°C
  Growth strain: DH5alpha
  Copy number: High Copy
Gene/Insert
  Gene/Insert name: pVMG0173_Cq-Actin5c-Cas9 (alt name: CPIJ009808)
  Species: Culex quinquefasciatus
  Insert size (bp): 12203
  Promoter: CPIJ009808
  Cloning method: Gibson Cloning
  Sequencing primers: 5′ M13F; 3′ M13R
Terms and licenses: Academic/Nonprofit Terms; Industry Terms: Not Available to Industry
How to cite: pVMG0173_Cq-Actin5c-Cas9 was a gift from Valentino Gantz (Addgene plasmid # 169345 ; http://n2t.net/addgene:169345 ; RRID:Addgene_169345)
